>Addgene plasmid #57713 | Dendra2-Cx43-7 | depositor partial sequence | sequence record 88867 | insert sequence
ACGTCAGATCCGCTAGCGCTACCGGACTCAGATCTCGAGCTCAAGCTTCGAATTCGGCAGCACTTTTCTT
TCATTGGGGGGAAGGCGTGAGGAAAGTACCAAACAGCAGCAGACTTTTAAACTTTAAACAGACAGGTCTG
AGAGCCTGAACTCTCATTTTTCCTTTGACTTCAGCCTCCAAGGAGTTCCACCAACTTTGGCGCGCCGGCT
TCACTTTCATTAAGTGAAAGAGAGGTGCCCAGACATGGGTGACTGGAGTGCCTTGGGGAAGCTTCTGGAC
AAGGTCCAAGCCTACTCCACCGCTGGAGGGAAGGTGTGGCTGTCAGTGCTCTTCATATTCAGAATCCTGC
TCCTGGGGACAGCTGTTGAGTCAGCTTGGGGTGATGAACAGTCTGCCTTTCGCTGTAACACTCAACAACC
TGGCTGCGAAAACGTCTGCTATGACAAGTCCTTCCCCATCTCTCACGTGCGCTTCTGGGTCCTTCAGATC
ATATTCGTGTCTGTGCCCACACTCCTGTACTTGGCCCATGTGTTCTATGTGATGAGGAAGGAAGAGAAGC
TAAACAAGAAAGAAGAGGAGCTCAAAGTGGCCCAGACTGACGGGGTCAACGTGGAGATGCACCTGAAGCA
GATTGAAATCAAGAAGTTCAAGTACGGGATTGAAGAGCACGGCAAGGTGAAAATGAGGGGCGGCTTGCTG
AGAACCTACATCATCAGCATCCTCTTCAAGTCTGTCTTCGAGGTGGCCTTCCTGCTCATCCAGTGGTACA
TCTATGGGTTCAGCTTGAGCGCGGTCTACACCTGCAAGAGAGATCCCTGCCCCCACCAGGTAGACTGCTT
CCTCTCACGTCCCACGGAGAAAACCATCTTCATCATCTTCATGCTGGTGGTGTCCTTGGTGTCTCTCGCT
TTGAACATCATTGAGCTCTTCTACGTCTTCTTCAAAGGCGTTAAGGATCGCGTGAAGGGAAGAAGCGATC
CTTACCACGCCACCACTGGCCCACTGAGCCCATCAAAAGACTGCGGATCTCCAAAATACGCCTACTTCAA
TGGCTGCTCCTCACCAACGGCTCCACTCTCGCCTATGTCTCCTCCTGGGTACAAGCTGGTTACTGGTGAC
AGAAACAATTCCTCGTGCCGCAATTACAACAAGCAAGCTAGCGAGCAAAACTGGGCGAACTACAGCGCAG
AGCAAAATCGCATGGGGCAGGCCGGAAGCACCATCTCCAACTCGCACGCCCAGCCGTTCGATTTCCCCGA
CGACAACCAGAATGCCAAAAAAGTTGCTGCTGGACATGAACTCCAGCCATTAGCCATCGTGGACCAACGA
CCTTCCAGCAGAGCCAGCAGCCGCGCCAGCAGCAGGCCTCGGCCTGATGACCTGGAGATTGCGGATCCAC
CGGTCGCCACCATGAACACCCCGGGAATTAACCTGATCAAGGAGGACATGCGCGTGAAGGTGCACATGGA
GGGCAACGTGAACGGCCACGCCTTCGTGATCGAGGGCGAGGGCAAGGGCAAGCCCTACGAGGGCACCCAG
ACCGCCAACCTGACCGTGAAGGAGGGCGCCCCCCTGCCCTTCAGCTACGACATCCTGACCACCGCCGTGC
ACTACGGCAACCGGGTGTTCACCAAGTACCCCGAGGACATCCCCGACTACTTCAAGCAGAGCTTCCCCGA
GGGCTACAGCTGGGAGCGCACCATGACCTTCGAGGACAAGGGCATCTGCACCATCCGCAGCGACATCAGC
CTGGAGGGCGACTGCTTCTTCCAGAACGTGCGCTTCAAGGGCACCAACTTCCCCCCCAACGGCCCCGTGA
TGCAGAAGAAGACCCTGAAGTGGGAGCCCAGCACCGAGAAGCTGCACGTGCGCGACGGCCTGCTGGTGGG
CAACATCAACATGGCCCTGCTGCTGGAGGGCGGCGGCCACTACCTGTGCGACTTCAAGACCACCTACAAG
GCCAAGAAGGTGGTGCAGCTGCCCGACGCCCACTTCGTGGACCACCGCATCGAGATCCTGGGCAACGACA
GCGACTACAACAAGGTGAAGCTGTACGAGCACGCCGTGGCCCGCTACAGCCCCCTGCCCAGCCAGGTGTG
GTAAGCGGCCGCGACTCTAGATCATAATCA
