>Addgene plasmid #57713 | Dendra2-Cx43-7 | addgene partial sequence | sequence record 151762 | CMV-F 5'-CGCAAATGGGCGGTAGGCGTG-3'
AGCAGAGCTGGTTTAGTGAACCGTCAGATCCGCTAGCGCTACCGGACTCAGATCTCGAGCTCAAGCTTCG
AATTCGGCAGCACTTTTCTTTCATTGGGGGGAAGGCGTGAGGAAAGTACCAAACAGCAGCAGACTTTTAA
ACTTTAAACAGACAGGTCTGAGAGCCTGAACTCTCATTTTTCCTTTGACTTCAGCCTCCAAGGAGTTCCA
CCAACTTTGGCGCGCCGGCTTCACTTTCATTAAGTGAAAGAGAGGTGCCCAGACATGGGTGACTGGAGTG
CCTTGGGGAAGCTTCTGGACAAGGTCCAAGCCTACTCCACCGCTGGAGGGAAGGTGTGGCTGTCAGTGCT
CTTCATATTCAGAATCCTGCTCCTGGGGACAGCTGTTGAGTCAGCTTGGGGTGATGAACAGTCTGCCTTT
CGCTGTAACACTCAACAACCTGGCTGCGAAAACGTCTGCTATGACAAGTCCTTCCCCATCTCTCACGTGC
GCTTCTGGGTCCTTCAGATCATATTCGTGTCTGTGCCCACACTCCTGTACTTGGCCCATGTGTTCTATGT
GATGAGGAAGGAAGAGAAGCTAAACAAGAAAGAAGAGGAGCTCAAAGTGGCCCAGACTGACGGGGTCAAC
GTGGAGATGCACCTGAAGCAGATTGAAATCAAGAAGTTCAAGTACGGGATTGAAGAGCACGGCAAGGTGA
AAATGAGGGGCGGCTTGCTGAGAACCTACATCATCAGCATCCTCTTCAAGTCTGTCTTCGAGGTGGCCTT
CCTGCTCATCCAGTGGTACATCTATGGGTTCAGCTTGAGCGCGGTCTACACCTGCAAGAGAGATCCCTGC
CC
