>Addgene plasmid #57713 | Dendra2-Cx43-7 | addgene partial sequence | sequence record 152478 | SV40pA-R 5'-GAAATTTGTGATGCTATTGC-3'
AGTTAACAACAACAATTGCATTCATTTTATGTTTCAGGTTCAGGGGGAGGTGTGGGAGGTTTTTTAAAGC
AAGTAAAACCTCTACAAATGTGGTATGGCTGATTATGATCTAGAGTCGCGGCCGCTTACCACACCTGGCT
GGGCAGGGGGCTGTAGCGGGCCACGGCGTGCTCGTACAGCTTCACCTTGTTGTAGTCGCTGTCGTTGCCC
AGGATCTCGATGCGGTGGTCCACGAAGTGGGCGTCGGGCAGCTGCACCACCTTCTTGGCCTTGTAGGTGG
TCTTGAAGTCGCACAGGTAGTGGCCGCCGCCCTCCAGCAGCAGGGCCATGTTGATGTTGCCCACCAGCAG
GCCGTCGCGCACGTGCAGCTTCTCGGTGCTGGGCTCCCACTTCAGGGTCTTCTTCTGCATCACGGGGCCG
TTGGGGGGGAAGTTGGTGCCCTTGAAGCGCACGTTCTGGAAGAAGCAGTCGCCCTCCAGGCTGATGTCGC
TGCGGATGGTGCAGATGCCCTTGTCCTCGAAGGTCATGGTGCGCTCCCAGCTGTAGCCCTCGGGGAAGCT
CTGCTTGAAGTAGTCGGGGATGTCCTCGGGGTACTTGGTGAACACCCGGTTGCCGTAGTGCACGGCGGTG
GTCAGGATGTCGTAGCTGAAGGGCAGGGGGGCGCCCTCCTTCACGGTCAGGTTGGCGGTCTGGGTGCCCT
CGTAGGGCTTGCCCTTGCCCTCGCCCTCGATCACGAAGGCGTGGCCGTTCACGTTGCCCTCCATGTGCAC
CTTCACGCGCATGTCCTCCTTGATCAGGTTAATTCCCGG
