[The description below was written by a language model from this plasmid's Addgene catalogue record.]
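Description:
Dendra2-Cx43-7 is a mammalian expression plasmid built on a Dendra2 fluorescent-protein backbone of about 4.75 kb (excluding the insert). It is maintained in E. coli as a high-copy plasmid under kanamycin selection, and it carries a neomycin resistance marker so that transfected mammalian cells can be selected with G418. The record does not list the origin of replication or other backbone features, and no feature table is provided. The listed 3′ sequencing primer does imply an SV40 polyadenylation signal downstream of the expression cassette.

The payload is rat (R. norvegicus) alpha-1 connexin 43 (Cx43), the gap junction protein, expressed from the CMV promoter as a fusion with Dendra2. Dendra2 is a green-to-red photoconvertible fluorescent protein. The paired spectral values in the record (excitation 490 / 553, emission 507 / 573) correspond to its unconverted green and photoconverted red states. The catalogue entry does not state explicitly which end of Cx43 carries the tag or the nature of the linker, and the "7" in the name is not explained. The cloning method is recorded as unknown.

The stated purpose is labelling of gap junctions: the connexin moiety directs the fusion to gap junction plaques at cell–cell contacts, making the construct a localization marker for live- or fixed-cell fluorescence imaging. Because Dendra2 can be photoconverted, such a fusion can in principle be used to highlight a selected pool of connexin molecules and follow their movement or turnover over time, although the record itself describes only the localization and spectral properties.
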