Addgene plasmid #57713: Dendra2-Cx43-7
Purpose: Localization: Gap Junctions, Excitation: 490 / 553, Emission: 507 / 573
Depositing lab: Michael Davidson. Depositing organization: Florida State University, Tallahassee.
Backbone
  Vector backbone: Dendra2
  Backbone size w/o insert (bp): 4750
  Vector type: Mammalian Expression
  Selectable markers: Neomycin (select with G418)
Growth in bacteria
  Bacterial resistance: Kanamycin, 50 μg/mL
  Growth temperature: 37°C
  Growth strain: DH5alpha
  Copy number: High Copy
Gene/Insert
  Gene/Insert name: Cx43 (alt names: Rat Alpha-1 Connexin 43; NM_012567.2)
  Species: R. norvegicus (rat)
  Promoter: CMV
  Tag / fusion protein: Dendra2
  Cloning method: Unknown
  Sequencing primers: 5′ CMV-F; 3′ SV40pA-R
Terms and licenses: Academic/Nonprofit Terms; Industry Terms
Depositor comments: R. norvegicus (rat) Alpha-1 Connexin 43. Excitation = 490 / 553; Emission = 507 / 573
How to cite: Dendra2-Cx43-7 was a gift from Michael Davidson (Addgene plasmid # 57713 ; http://n2t.net/addgene:57713 ; RRID:Addgene_57713)
